>Addgene plasmid #199676 | pRK5 LYCHOS (GPR155) Y551A-HA | addgene full sequence | sequence record 392048 | Addgene NGS Result
TTCGAGCTCGCCCGACATTGATTATTGACTAGTTATTAATAGTAATCAATTACGGGGTCATTAGTTCATA
GCCCATATATGGAGTTCCGCGTTACATAACTTACGGTAAATGGCCCGCCTGGCTGACCGCCCAACGACCC
CCGCCCATTGACGTCAATAATGACGTATGTTCCCATAGTAACGCCAATAGGGACTTTCCATTGACGTCAA
TGGGTGGAGTATTTACGGTAAACTGCCCACTTGGCAGTACATCAAGTGTATCATATGCCAAGTACGCCCC
CTATTGACGTCAATGACGGTAAATGGCCCGCCTGGCATTATGCCCAGTACATGACCTTATGGGACTTTCC
TACTTGGCAGTACATCTACGTATTAGTCATCGCTATTACCATGGTGATGCGGTTTTGGCAGTACATCAAT
GGGCGTGGATAGCGGTTTGACTCACGGGGATTTCCAAGTCTCCACCCCATTGACGTCAATGGGAGTTTGT
TTTGGCACCAAAATCAACGGGACTTTCCAAAATGTCGTAACAACTCCGCCCCATTGACGCAAATGGGCGG
TAGGCGTGTACGGTGGGAGGTCTATATAAGCAGAGCTCGTTTAGTGAACCGTCAGATCGCCTGGAGACGC
CATCCACGCTGTTTTGACCTCCATAGAAGACACCGGGACCGATCCAGCCTCCGCGGCCGGGAACGGTGCA
TTGGAACGCGGATTCCCCGTGCCAAGAGTGACGTAAGTACCGCCTATAGAGTCTATAGGCCCACCCCCTT
GGCTTCGTTAGAACGCGGCTACAATTAATACATAACCTTATGTATCATACACATACGATTTAGGTGACAC
TATAGAATAACATCCACTTTGCCTTTCTCTCCACAGGTGTCCACTCCCAGGTCCAACTGCACCTCGGTTC
TATCGATGCCACCATGAATTCTAATTTACCTGCAGAGAATCTGACTATCGCCGTAAACATGACCAAGACT
TTGCCTACAGCAGTAACGCATGGATTTAATTCCACTAATGACCCACCTTCAATGTCAATTACAAGGCTTT
TTCCAGCCTTACTGGAATGCTTTGGCATTGTCCTTTGTGGCTACATAGCAGGAAGGGCCAATGTCATAAC
ATCAACCCAGGCCAAAGGACTAGGAAATTTTGTCTCCAGATTTGCACTTCCAGCTTTATTATTCAAAAAC
ATGGTTGTACTTAATTTTTCCAATGTGGACTGGTCCTTCCTATATAGTATCTTAATTGCCAAAGCTTCTG
TATTTTTCATTGTATGTGTATTAACCTTATTGGTTGCCAGTCCTGATAGTCGATTTAGCAAAGCTGGACT
ATTCCCTATTTTTGCTACACAAAGTAATGACTTTGCATTGGGATACCCTATAGTTGAAGCTTTATATCAA
ACTACATACCCAGAATATCTCCAGTACATTTATTTGGTGGCACCAATATCTCTTATGATGTTAAACCCTA
TAGGGTTTATTTTCTGTGAAATCCAAAAGTGGAAAGACACTCAAAATGCTTCTCAAAATAAAATAAAAAT
TGTGGGACTCGGACTCCTGCGTGTATTACAGAACCCAATAGTATTTATGGTCTTCATTGGCATCGCCTTC
AATTTTATTCTTGATCGAAAGGTACCTGTATATGTCGAAAATTTTCTTGATGGACTTGGAAATTCTTTTT
CTGGATCAGCCCTATTTTATCTTGGTCTCACGATGGTGGGAAAAATAAAGAGACTGAAGAAGTCGGCATT
TGTAGTACTAATTCTTCTCATCACAGCTAAACTTCTGGTGCTGCCACTTCTGTGCAGAGAAATGGTGGAA
CTCTTGGACAAGGGCGACAGTGTGGTGAACCATACAAGTTTATCAAATTATGCATTTCTGTATGGTGTAT
TTCCTGTAGCACCAGGAGTGGCTATCTTTGCAACACAATTCAACATGGAAGTAGAAATTATAACCTCAGG
GATGGTGATAAGCACATTTGTGTCTGCTCCCATCATGTACGTTTCTGCCTGGTTACTGACCTTTCCCACT
ATGGACCCTAAGCCATTGGCATATGCCATCCAGAATGTTAGTTTTGATATAAGTATTGTCAGCCTGATCT
CCTTGATCTGGTCTCTGGCTATTCTTCTTTTGAGTAAGAAATATAAACAGCTTCCTCATATGCTTACAAC
TAATTTACTCATTGCTCAGTCTATTGTCTGTGCTGGAATGATGATATGGAATTTTGTTAAAGAAAAAAAT
TTTGTTGGACAAATTTTGGTGTTTGTTCTATTGTACAGCTCCCTCTATAGCACCTACCTGTGGACAGGCC
TTCTAGCAATTTCTTTGTTTCTTTTGAAAAAGCGAGAGAGGGTACAAATTCCTGTTGGAATAATCATAAT
ATCTGGCTGGGGAATTCCTGCTCTCCTTGTTGGTGTTCTTTTGATAACTGGAAAACACAATGGAGATAGC
ATTGACTCAGCCTTCTTTTATGGAAAAGAACAGATGATCACCACAGCAGTCACCCTGTTCTGCAGCATCC
TGATAGCTGGCATATCCCTCATGTGCATGAACCAGACTGCCCAAGCAGGAAGCGCTGAAGGTTTCGATCA
GTCTCAGAGCCACAAAGTGGTGGAGCCTGGAAATACTGCTTTTGAGGAGAGTCCAGCACCAGTAAATGAA
CCAGAACTTTTTACAAGCTCTATTCCAGAAACAAGTTGCTGCTCCTGCTCCATGGGAAATGGTGAATTAC
ACTGCCCATCAATAGAGCCAATAGCAAACACAAGCACCAGTGAGCCTGTGATTCCTTCGTTTGAGAAAAA
CAATCATTGTGTGAGTCGCTGTAACTCCCAGAGCTGCATATTAGCCCAGGAAGAAGAACAGTATCTACAG
AGTGGAGACCAGCAACTGACCCGACATGTGTTGCTGTGTTTACTTCTCATCATTGGCCTGTTCGCTAATC
TTTCCAGTTGTTTATGGTGGCTATTCAACCAAGAGCCTGGAAGACTTTATGTTGAGTTACAGTTTTTCTG
TGCCGTGTTTAACTTTGGTCAGGGATTTATTTCCTTTGGAATCTTTGGATTAGATAAACATTTAATCATC
CTGCCTTTCAAAAGAAGACTTGAATTCCTATGGAACAATAAAGACACAGCAGAAAACAGGGATTCTCCTG
TTTCAGAGGAAATAAAAATGACCTGTCAACAATTTATCCATTATCACCGTGACCTCTGTATCCGAAACAT
TGTCAAAGAAAGAAGGTGTGGTGCAAAGACTTCTGCTGGAACTTTCTGTGGCTGTGACCTGGTGAGCTGG
CTAATTGAAGTCGGCCTTGCCTCCGACCGTGGTGAAGCTGTGATATACGGAGACAGGCTGGTACAAGGGG
GAGTCATCCAACATATTACCAATGAGTATGAATTCCGGGATGAGTACTTGTTTTACAGATTTCTTCAAAA
GAGTCCTGAACAGAGTCCTCCTGCTATTAATGCAAACACTCTCCAACAGGAAAGATATAAAGAAATTGAG
CATTCATCCCCACCCTCACATTCCCCTAAGACCACGCGTCCCGGGAGATCTAATGGTGGTGGTGGTGGGA
TGGGCTACCCCTATGATGTGCCTGACTACGCATAAGGATCCTTATGCATAATCTGGGACATCGTATGGGT
AGGAGCCAGCGTAATCTGGAACATCATAGGGATAACCTGCATAGTCCGGGACGTCATAGGGATAAGAACC
TCCACCAGATCCTCCGCCTGACCCTCCTCCAGATCCCCAGCTTGGCCGCCATGGCCCAACTTGTTTATTG
CAGCTTATAATGGTTACAAATAAAGCAATAGCATCACAAATTTCACAAATAAAGCATTTTTTTCACTGCA
TTCTAGTTGTGGTTTGTCCAAACTCATCAATGTATCTTATCATGTCTGGATCGGGAATTAATTCGGCGCA
GCACCATGGCCTGAAATAACCTCTGAAAGAGGAACTTGGTTAGGTACCTTCTGAGGCGGAAAGAACCAGC
TGTGGAATGTGTGTCAGTTAGGGTGTGGAAAGTCCCCAGGCTCCCCAGCAGGCAGAAGTATGCAAAGCAT
GCATCTCAATTAGTCAGCAACCAGGTGTGGAAAGTCCCCAGGCTCCCCAGCAGGCAGAAGTATGCAAAGC
ATGCATCTCAATTAGTCAGCAACCATAGTCCCGCCCCTAACTCCGCCCATCCCGCCCCTAACTCCGCCCA
GTTCCGCCCATTCTCCGCCCCATGGCTGACTAATTTTTTTTATTTATGCAGAGGCCGAGGCCGCCTCGGC
CTCTGAGCTATTCCAGAAGTAGTGAGGAGGCTTTTTTGGAGGCCTAGGCTTTTGCAAAAAGCTGTTAACA
GCTTGGCACTGGCCGTCGTTTTACAACGTCGTGACTGGGAAAACCCTGGCGTTACCCAACTTAATCGCCT
TGCAGCACATCCCCCTTTCGCCAGCTGGCGTAATAGCGAAGAGGCCCGCACCGATCGCCCTTCCCAACAG
TTGCGCAGCCTGAATGGCGAATGGCGCCTGATGCGGTATTTTCTCCTTACGCATCTGTGCGGTATTTCAC
ACCGCATA
[142 nt withheld, positions 4559-4700]
C
[141 nt withheld, positions 4702-4842]
CCTTTGACGTTGGAGTCCACGTTCTTT
[37 nt withheld, positions 4870-4906]
ACCCTATCTCGGGCTATTCTTTTGATTTATAAGGGATTTTGCCGATTTCGGCCTATTGGTTAAAAAATGA
GCTGATTTAACAAAAATTTAACGCGAATTTTAACAAAATATTAACGTTTACAATTTTATGGTGCACTCTC
AGTACAATCTGCTCTGATGCCGCATAGTTAAGCCAGCCCCGACACCCGCCAACACCCGCTGACGCGCCCT
GACGGGCTTGTCTGCTCCCGGCATCCGCTTACAGACAAGCTGTGACCGTCTCCGGGAGCTGCATGTGTCA
GAGGTTTTCACCGTCATCACCGAAACGCGCGAGACGAAAGGGCCTCGTGATACGCCTATTTTTATAGGTT
AATGTCATGATAATAATGGTTTCTTAGACGTCAGGTGGCACTTTTCGGGGAAATGTGCGCGGAACCCCTA
TTTGTTTATTTTTCTAAATACATTCAAATATGTATCCGCTCATGAGACAATAACCCTGATAAATGCTTCA
ATAATATTGAAAAAGGAAGAGTATGAGTATTCAACATTTCCGTGTCGCCCTTATTCCCTTTTTTGCGGCA
TTTTGCCTTCCTGTTTTTGCTCACCCAGAAACGCTGGTGAAAGTAAAAGATGCTGAAGATCAGTTGGGTG
CACGAGTGGGTTACATCGAACTGGATCTCAACAGCGGTAAGATCCTTGAGAGTTTTCGCCCCGAAGAACG
TTTTCCAATGATGAGCACTTTTAAAGTTCTGCTATGTGGCGCGGTATTATCCCGTATTGACGCCGGGCAA
GAGCAACTCGGTCGCCGCATACACTATTCTCAGAATGACTTGGTTGAGTACTCACCAGTCACAGAAAAGC
ATCTTACGGATGGCATGACAGTAAGAGAATTATGCAGTGCTGCCATAACCATGAGTGATAACACTGCGGC
CAACTTACTTCTGACAACGATCGGAGGACCGAAGGAGCTAACCGCTTTTTTGCACAACATGGGGGATCAT
GTAACTCGCCTTGATCGTTGGGAACCGGAGCTGAATGAAGCCATACCAAACGACGAGCGTGACACCACGA
TGCCTGTAGCAATGGCAACAACGTTGCGCAAACTATTAACTGGCGAACTACTTACTCTAGCTTCCCGGCA
ACAATTAATAGACTGGATGGAGGCGGATAAAGTTGCAGGACCACTTCTGCGCTCGGCCCTTCCGGCTGGC
TGGTTTATTGCTGATAAATCTGGAGCCGGTGAGCGTGGGTCTCGCGGTATCATTGCAGCACTGGGGCCAG
ATGGTAAGCCCTCCCGTATCGTAGTTATCTACACGACGGGGAGTCAGGCAACTATGGATGAACGAAATAG
ACAGATCGCTGAGATAGGTGCCTCACTGATTAAGCATTGGTAACTGTCAGACCAAGTTTACTCATATATA
CTTTAGATTGATTTAAAACTTCATTTTTAATTTAAAAGGATCTAGGTGAAGATCCTTTTTGATAATCTCA
TGACCAAAATCCCTTAACGTGAGTTTTCGTTCCACTGAGCGTCAGACCCCGTAGAAAAGATCAAAGGATC
TTCTTGAGATCCTTTTTTTCTGCGCGTAATCTGCTGCTTGCAAACAAAAAAACCACCGCTACCAGCGGTG
GTTTGTTTGCCGGATCAAGAGCTACCAACTCTTTTTCCGAAGGTAACTGGCTTCAGCAGAGCGCAGATAC
CAAATACTGTTCTTCTAGTGTAGCCGTAGTTAGGCCACCACTTCAAGAACTCTGTAGCACCGCCTACATA
CCTCGCTCTGCTAATCCTGTTACCAGTGGCTGCTGCCAGTGGCGATAAGTCGTGTCTTACCGGGTTGGAC
TCAAGACGATAGTTACCGGATAAGGCGCAGCGGTCGGGCTGAACGGGGGGTTCGTGCACACAGCCCAGCT
TGGAGCGAACGACCTACACCGAACTGAGATACCTACAGCGTGAGCTATGAGAAAGCGCCACGCTTCCCGA
AGGGAGAAAGGCGGACAGGTATCCGGTAAGCGGCAGGGTCGGAACAGGAGAGCGCACGAGGGAGCTTCCA
GGGGGAAACGCCTGGTATCTTTATAGTCCTGTCGGGTTTCGCCACCTCTGACTTGAGCGTCGATTTTTGT
GATGCTCGTCAGGGGGGCGGAGCCTATGGAAAAACGCCAGCAACGCGGCCTTTTTACGGTTCCTGGCCTT
TTGCTGGCCTTTTGCTCACATGTTCTTTCCTGCGTTATCCCCTGATTCTGTGGATAACCGTATTACCGCC
TTTGAGTGAGCTGATACCGCTCGCCGCAGCCGAACGACCGAGCGCAGCGAGTCAGTGAGCGAGGAAGCGG
AAGAGCGCCCAATACGCAAACCGCCTCTCCCCGCGCGTTGGCCGATTCATTAATGCAGCTGGCACGACAG
GTTTCCCGACTGGAAAGCGGGCAGTGAGCGCAACGCAATTAATGTGAGTTAGCTCACTCATTAGGCACCC
CAGGCTTTACACTTTATGCTTCCGGCTCGTATGTTGTGTGGAATTGTGAGCGGATAACAATTTCACACAG
GAAACAGCTATGACATGATTACGAATTAA
Features (pLannotate 1.2.2; 22 found; start..end, strand, type, name):
     14..393     +  enhancer       CMV enhancer: human cytomegalovirus immediate early enhancer
    394..597     +  promoter       CMV promoter: human cytomegalovirus (CMV) immediate early promoter
    733..776     +  intron         CMV intron (fragment): modified intron A from human cytomegalovirus
    828..846     +  promoter       SP6 promoter: promoter for bacteriophage SP6 RNA polymerase
    850..887     +  CDS            IgH signal sequence (fragment): signal sequence from the mouse immunoglobulin heavy chain variable region
    924..3533    +  CDS            GPR155: GP155_HUMAN - Also known as PGR22. Experimental evidence at transcript level: Swiss-Prot protein existence level 2. From Homo sapiens (Human).
   3619..3641    -  CDS            3xHA (fragment): three tandem HA epitope tags
   3648..3665    -  CDS            3xHA (fragment): three tandem HA epitope tags
   3768..3902    +  polyA_signal   SV40 poly(A) signal: SV40 polyadenylation signal
   3971..4328    +  promoter       SV40 promoter: SV40 enhancer and early promoter
   4347..4501    +  CDS            lacZα (fragment): LacZα fragment of β-galactosidase; lacZ fragment
   4507..4558    -  misc_feature   bom (fragment): basis of mobility region from pBR322
   4577..4957    +  rep_origin     M13 ori (sequence partly withheld): M13 bacteriophage origin of replication; arrow indicates direction of (+) strand synthesis
   5033..5082    -  misc_feature   bom (fragment): basis of mobility region from pBR322
   5184..5219    -  CDS            rop (fragment): Rop protein, which maintains plasmids at low copy number; rop
   5314..5418    +  promoter       AmpR promoter: bla
   5419..6279    +  CDS            AmpR: β-lactamase; bla; confers resistance to ampicillin, carbenicillin, and related antibiotics
   6450..7038    +  rep_origin     ori: high-copy-number ColE1/pMB1/pBR322/pUC origin of replication
   7221..7313    +  CDS            lacI (fragment): lac repressor; lacI; The lac repressor binds to the lac operator to inhibit transcription in E. coli. This inhibition can be relieved by adding lactose or isopropyl-β-D-thiogalactopyranoside (IPTG).
   7326..7347    +  protein_bind   CAP binding site: CAP binding activates transcription in the presence of cAMP. E. coli catabolite activator protein
   7362..7392    +  promoter       lac promoter: promoter for the E. coli lac operon
   7400..7416    +  protein_bind   lac operator: The lac repressor binds to the lac operator to inhibit transcription in E. coli. This inhibition can be relieved by adding lactose or isopropyl-β-D-thiogalactopyranoside (IPTG). lac repressor encoded by lacI
