[The description below was written by a language model from this plasmid's Addgene catalogue record and pLannotate feature annotations shown in this document.]
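Description:
pRK5 LYCHOS (GPR155) Y551A-HA is a mammalian expression plasmid of about 7.5 kb, built on the pRK5 backbone for transient expression of a point mutant of human GPR155, also called LYCHOS. It is propagated in E. coli as a high-copy plasmid through a ColE1/pUC-type origin and selected with ampicillin via the β-lactamase gene and its own promoter. The backbone also carries an M13 phage origin for single-stranded DNA production. Annotated remnants of lacZα, lacI, rop and bom, together with a lac promoter and operator, appear to be vector leftovers with no role in expression. An SV40 enhancer/early promoter region lies downstream of the expression cassette. No mammalian selection marker is annotated, which fits the stated transient use.

The expression cassette places the GPR155 coding sequence, cloned between ClaI and BamHI sites, under the human cytomegalovirus immediate-early enhancer and promoter. A fragment of CMV intron A and an SP6 promoter lie upstream of the insert, and the SP6 site also serves as a sequencing primer site. An SV40 polyadenylation signal terminates the transcript. The insert carries tyrosine 551 changed to alanine and, according to the catalogue entry, a C-terminal HA epitope tag for detection or immunoprecipitation. The automated annotation finds only short HA-like fragments downstream of the coding sequence, called on the reverse strand, and a partial IgH signal sequence match upstream, so these calls should be treated cautiously. The associated study describes LYCHOS as a lysosomal GPCR-like protein that signals cholesterol sufficiency to mTORC1. This construct would therefore serve for comparing the mutant with wild-type protein in transfected cells, although the record does not state what the Y551A substitution is intended to disrupt.
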