Addgene plasmid #199676: pRK5 LYCHOS (GPR155) Y551A-HA
Purpose: Transient expression of LYCHOS (GPR155) Y551A mutant
Depositing lab: Roberto Zoncu. Depositing organization: University of California, Berkeley. Publication: Lysosomal GPCR-like protein LYCHOS signals cholesterol sufficiency to mTORC1. Shin HR, Citron YR, Wang L, Tribouillard L, Goul CS, Stipp R, Sugasawa Y, Jain A, Samson N, Lim CY, Davis OB, Castaneda-Carpio D, Qian M, Nomura DK, Perera RM, Park E, Covey DF, Laplante M, Evers AS, Zoncu R. Science. 2022 Sep 16;377(6612):1290-1298. doi: 10.1126/science.abg6621. Epub 2022 Aug 25. PubMed 36007018.
Backbone
  Vector backbone: pRK5
  Vector type: Mammalian Expression
Growth in bacteria
  Bacterial resistance: Ampicillin, 100 μg/mL
  Growth temperature: 37°C
  Growth strain: DH5alpha
  Copy number: High Copy
Gene/Insert
  Gene/Insert name: GPR155 (alt name: LYCHOS)
  Species: H. sapiens (human)
  Mutation: Y551 mutated to A
  Entrez Gene: GPR155 (a.k.a. DEP.7, DEPDC3, PGR22)
  Promoter: CMV
  Tag / fusion protein: HA (C terminal on insert)
  Cloning method: Restriction Enzyme; 5′ cloning site ClaI (not destroyed); 3′ cloning site BamHI (not destroyed)
  Sequencing primers: 5′ GATTTAGGTGACACTATAG
Terms and licenses: Academic/Nonprofit Terms; Industry Terms: Not Available to Industry
How to cite: pRK5 LYCHOS (GPR155) Y551A-HA was a gift from Roberto Zoncu (Addgene plasmid # 199676 ; http://n2t.net/addgene:199676 ; RRID:Addgene_199676)
